Addgene plasmid #35238: zgc:111821_R (OZ598)
Depositing lab: Keith Joung. Depositing organization: Massachusetts General Hospital. Publication: Rapid "open-source" engineering of customized zinc-finger nucleases for highly efficient gene modification. Maeder ML, Thibodeau-Beganny S, Osiak A, Wright DA, Anthony RM, Eichtinger M, Jiang T, Foley JE, Winfrey RJ, Townsend JA, Unger-Wallace E, Sander JD, Muller-Lerch F, Fu F, Pearlberg J, Goebel C, Dassie JP, Pruett-Miller SM, Porteus MH, Sgroi DC, Iafrate AJ, Dobbs D, McCray PB, Cathomen T, Voytas DF, Joung JK. Mol Cell. 2008 Jul 25. 31(2):294-301. 10.1016/j.molcel.2008.06.016 PubMed 18657511.
Backbone
  Vector backbone: MG414
  Backbone size w/o insert (bp): 5493
  Vector type: Zebrafish Targeting
Growth in bacteria
  Bacterial resistance: Kanamycin, 50 μg/mL
  Growth temperature: 37°C
  Growth strain: XL1 Blue
  Growth instructions: Requires a bacterial strain such as XL1 Blue, that expresses the lacIq allele of lac repressor
  Copy number: Low Copy
Gene/Insert
  Gene/Insert name: Zinc finger array targeting zgc:111821 (alt name: zgc:111821)
  Species: D. rerio (zebrafish)
  Insert size (bp): 270
  Entrez Gene: zgc:111821 (a.k.a. spp1)
  Cloning method: Restriction Enzyme; 5′ cloning site XbaI (not destroyed); 3′ cloning site BamHI (not destroyed)
  Sequencing primers: 5′ OK.61 GGGTAGTACGATGACGGAACCTGTC
Terms and licenses: Academic/Nonprofit Terms; Industry Terms: Not Available to Industry
Depositor comments: This plasmid encodes a zinc finger array targeting half of a target sequence in the zebrafish gene zgc:111821. Please note that this plasmid does NOT contain the zgc:111821 sequence. Users must order the complementary plasmid zgc:111821_L (OZ597) [Addgene plasmid 35237] in order to create a zinc finger nuclease (ZFN) pair to introduce targeted mutations into this specific zebrafish gene. Users will also need to clone the zinc finger (ZF) insert of this plasmid into a zinc finger nuclease (ZFN) vector to express a FOKI fusion product. Examples of possible ZFN expression vectors that can be used are: pST1374 (Addgene plasmid 13426), pMLM290/292 (Addgene plasmids 21872 & 21873), pMLM800/802 (Addgene plasmids 27202 & 27203). The difference between pMLM800/802 and pMLM290/292 is the length of the “spacer” sequence in the full ZFN target site. If the spacer is 7 bp, scientists should use pMLM800/802. If the spacer is 5 or 6 bps, scientists should use pMLM290/292. pMLM290/292 is identical to pST1374 except that it harbors two mutations in the FokI nuclease domain (Q486E, I499L; aka the “-“ mutation see Miller et al., Nat. Biotech 2007, PMID 17603475) which confers heterodimeric behavior on these domains This zinc finger array was tested for binding activity to the sequence 5'-GAAGAATAG-3' in a bacterial two hybrid assay, and resulted in 3.56 fold activation. However, this array has not yet been tested for activity as a zinc finger nuclease (i.e. for its ability to induce mutations at the intended locus). Scientists using this zinc finger array in a publication should notify and acknowledge NIH grant number R01 GM088040 in the publication. Other Articles: "Oligomerized pool engineering (OPEN): an 'open-source' protocol for making customized zinc-finger arrays." Maeder ML et al. (Nat Protoc. 2009 Sept 17. 4(10):1471-1501. Pubmed ID: 19798082) "Targeted mutagenesis in zebrafish using customized zinc-finger nucleases." Foley JE et al. (Nat Protoc. 2009 Dec 3. 4(12):1855-1867. Pubmed ID: 20010934)
How to cite: zgc:111821_R (OZ598) was a gift from Keith Joung (Addgene plasmid # 35238 ; http://n2t.net/addgene:35238 ; RRID:Addgene_35238)
