[The description below was written by a language model from this plasmid's Addgene catalogue record and the feature table of its GenBank file.]
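Description:
zgc:111821_R (OZ598) is a low-copy bacterial plasmid built on the MG414 backbone (about 5.5 kb without insert) and catalogued as a zebrafish targeting reagent. It is selected with kanamycin and must be propagated in an E. coli strain carrying the lacIq allele of the lac repressor, such as XL1 Blue. That requirement suggests the insert sits under lac-repressible control, but the record does not name the promoter or the origin of replication. The only sequence held for it is a 458 bp partial record with no annotated features, so the backbone elements cannot be described from the sequence data.

The payload is a roughly 270 bp synthetic zinc finger array cloned between XbaI and BamHI sites, both of which are preserved so the array can be excised. It was engineered by the OPEN (oligomerized pool engineering) selection approach to recognise a 9 bp half-site in the zebrafish gene zgc:111821 (also known as spp1). The plasmid does not contain any of that gene's own sequence. It is the "right" member of a pair and must be combined with its "left" partner, zgc:111821_L (OZ597), to address the full target site.

The array is not a nuclease by itself. It has to be subcloned into a separate ZFN expression vector to make a FokI fusion, and the choice of vector depends on whether the spacer between the half-sites is 5–6 bp or 7 bp. Some of the suggested vectors carry FokI mutations that enforce heterodimer formation. The array gave 3.56-fold activation on its target in a bacterial two-hybrid assay, but it has not been tested as a nuclease for inducing mutations at the intended locus.
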