LOCUS       Exported 458 bp ds-DNA linear SYN 23-MAY-2021
DEFINITION  synthetic linear DNA
ACCESSION   .
VERSION     .
KEYWORDS    zgc:111821_R (OZ598)
SOURCE      synthetic DNA construct
  ORGANISM  synthetic DNA construct
REFERENCE   1 (bases 1 to 458)
  AUTHORS   Maeder ML, Thibodeau-Beganny S, Osiak A, Wright DA, Anthony RM,
            Eichtinger M, Jiang T, Foley JE, Winfrey RJ, Townsend JA,
            Unger-Wallace E, Sander JD, Muller-Lerch F, Fu F, Pearlberg J,
            Goebel C, Dassie JP, Pruett-Miller SM, Porteus MH, Sgroi DC, Iafrate
            AJ, Dobbs D, McCray PB, Cathomen T, Voytas DF, Joung JK
  TITLE     Rapid ""open-source"" engineering of customized zinc-finger
            nucleases for highly efficient gene modification.
  JOURNAL   Mol Cell. 2008 Jul 25. 31(2):294-301.
  PUBMED    18657511
REFERENCE   2 (bases 1 to 458)
  AUTHORS   .
  TITLE     Direct Submission
  JOURNAL   Exported May 23, 2021 from SnapGene Server 1.1.58
            http://www.snapgene.com
FEATURES             Location/Qualifiers
     source          1..458
                     /organism="synthetic DNA construct"
                     /mol_type="other DNA"
ORIGIN
        1 atgatgacaa atctagaccc ggggagcgcc ccttccagtg tcgcatttgc atgcggaact
       61 tttcgcgtcg tcgtaacttg cagattcata cccgtactca taccggtgaa aaaccgtttc
      121 agtgtcggat ctgtatgcga aatttctccc agcagaccaa cttgacccgt catctacgta
      181 cgcacaccgg cgagaagcca ttccaatgcc gaatatgcat gcgcaacttc agtcagacca
      241 acaacttgaa ccgtcaccta aaaacccacc tgaggggatc ctctgcacag tagtaactag
      301 agactagaaa aaggccgaca agtcccgctc cgctgaagat cctggcgtaa tagcgaagag
      361 gcccgcaccg atcgcccttc ccaacagttg cgcagcctga atggcgaatg ggacgcgccc
      421 tgtagcggcg cattaagcgc ggcgggtgtg gtggttac
//
