>Addgene plasmid #35238 | zgc:111821_R (OZ598) | depositor partial sequence | sequence record 42894 | zgc:111821_R (OZ598) sequence 270 bps
TCTAGACCCGGGGAGCGCCCCTTCCAGTGTCGCATTTGCATGCGGAACTTTTCGCGTCGTCGTAACTTGC
AGATTCATACCCGTACTCATACCGGTGAAAAACCGTTTCAGTGTCGGATCTGTATGCGAAATTTCTCCCA
GCAGACCAACTTGACCCGTCATCTACGTACGCACACCGGCGAGAAGCCATTCCAATGCCGAATATGCATG
CGCAACTTCAGTCAGACCAACAACTTGAACCGTCACCTAAAAACCCACCTGAGGGGATCC
